>Addgene plasmid #140607 | pAID1.2-EF1a-NGFP-mAID | depositor full sequence | sequence record 272989 | pAID1.2-EF1a-NGFP-mAID sequence 7367 bps
TCTTGTCCAGAGGCGCTGCCACCATGACATACTTTCCTGAAGAGGTCGTCGAACACATTTTTAGCTTCCT
GCCTGCACAGAGAGATAGAAACACAGTGAGCCTGGTCTGCAAAGTGTGGTACGAGATCGAACGCCTGAGC
CGGAGAGGAGTGTTCGTCGGCAACTGCTATGCTGTGAGAGCAGGCAGGGTCGCCGCTAGGTTTCCAAATG
TGCGCGCACTGACCGTCAAGGGGAAACCCCACTTCGCCGACTTTAACCTGGTGCCCCCTGATTGGGGAGG
ATACGCCGGCCCTTGGATCGAGGCAGCCGCTCGCGGCTGTCATGGACTGGAGGAACTGCGCATGAAGCGA
ATGGTGGTCTCTGACGAAAGTCTGGAGCTGCTGGCTCGGAGCTTCCCTAGGTTTCGCGCACTGGTGCTGA
TTTCTTGCGAAGGCTTCAGCACCGATGGACTGGCAGCCGTGGCCTCCCACTGTAAGCTGCTGCGGGAGCT
GGACCTCCAGGAGAATGAAGTGGAGGATAGAGGCCCCAGATGGCTGTCTTGCTTCCCAGACTCATGTACC
AGCCTGGTGTCCCTGAACTTTGCCTGCATCAAAGGCGAAGTGAATGCTGGGTCCCTGGAGCGGCTGGTCT
CAAGAAGCCCCAACCTGAGGTCTCTGCGGCTGAACCGGAGCGTGAGCGTGGACACTCTGGCTAAGATTCT
GCTGAGAACCCCTAACCTGGAGGATCTGGGAACCGGCAATCTGACAGACGATTTCCAGACAGAATCCTAC
TTTAAACTGACTTCTGCCCTGGAGAAGTGTAAAATGCTGAGGAGTCTGTCAGGATTCTGGGATGCTTCAC
CCGTGTGCCTGAGCTTTATCTACCCTCTGTGTGCACAGCTGACAGGCCTGAACCTGAGCTATGCACCAAC
CCTGGACGCCAGTGATCTGACAAAGATGATCTCACGCTGCGTGAAACTCCAGCGACTGTGGGTGCTGGAC
TGTATTTCCGATAAGGGGCTCCAGGTGGTCGCCAGCTCCTGCAAGGACCTCCAGGAGCTGAGAGTGTTCC
CATCTGATTTTTACGTGGCCGGATATAGTGCTGTCACTGAGGAAGGCCTGGTGGCAGTCTCACTGGGATG
CCCAAAGCTGAACAGCCTGCTGTATTTCTGTCATCAGATGACTAATGCTGCACTGGTGACCGTCGCCAAG
AACTGCCCTAATTTCACCCGATTTCGGCTGTGTATTCTGGAACCAGGCAAACCCGACGTGGTCACATCCC
AGCCACTGGATGAAGGGTTTGGAGCTATCGTGAGAGAGTGCAAGGGACTCCAGAGGCTGAGCATTTCCGG
CCTGCTGACAGACAAAGTGTTCATGTACATCGGCAAGTATGCTAAGCAGCTGGAGATGCTGAGCATTGCA
TTTGCCGGAGACTCCGATAAGGGCATGATGCACGTGATGAACGGGTGTAAGAATCTGCGAAAACTGGAAA
TCCGGGACAGCCCTTTCGGGGATGCCGCTCTGCTGGGAAACTTTGCCAGATACGAGACAATGAGGAGCCT
GTGGATGTCTAGTTGCAATGTGACTCTGAAGGGCTGTCAGGTCCTGGCTAGTAAAATGCCTATGCTGAAC
GTGGAAGTCATTAATGAGCGGGACGGGTCTAACGAAATGGAGGAAAATCATGGCGACCTGCCAAAGGTGG
AGAAACTGTATGTGTATCGGACCACCGCAGGGGCAAGAGATGATGCTCCCAACTTTGTGAAGATTCTGGA
GGGCCGCGGCAGCCTGCTGACCTGCGGCGACGTGGAGGAGAACCCCGGCCCCATGAAAACATTTAACATT
TCTCAACAAGATCTAGAATTAGTAGAAGTAGCGACAGAGAAGATTACAATGCTTTATGAGGATAATAAAC
ATCATGTGGGAGCGGCAATTCGTACGAAAACAGGAGAAATCATTTCGGCAGTACATATTGAAGCGTATAT
AGGACGAGTAACTGTTTGTGCAGAAGCCATTGCGATTGGTAGTGCAGTTTCGAATGGACAAAAGGATTTT
GACACGATTGTAGCTGTTAGACACCCTTATTCTGACGAAGTAGATAGAAGTATTCGAGTGGTAAGTCCTT
GTGGTATGTGTAGGGAGTTGATTTCAGACTATGCACCAGATTGTTTTGTGTTAATAGAAATGAATGGCAA
GTTAGTCAAAACTACGATTGAAGAACTCATTCCACTCAAATATACCCGAAATTAAGGATCTTTTTCCCTC
TGCCAAAAATTATGGGGACATCATGAAGCCCCTTGAGGGATCCGCCCCTCTCCCTCCCCCCCCCCTAACG
TTACTGGCCGAAGCCGCTTGGAATAAGGCCGGTGTGCGTTTGTCTATATGTTATTTTCCACCATATTGCC
GTCTTTTGGCAATGTGAGGGCCCGGAAACCTGGCCCTGTCTTCTTGACGAGCATTCCTAGGGGTCTTTCC
CCTCTCGCCAAAGGAATGCAAGGTCTGTTGAATGTCGTGAAGGAAGCAGTTCCTCTGGAAGCTTCTTGAA
GACAAACAACGTCTGTAGCGACCCTTTGCAGGCAGCGGAACCCCCCACCTGGCGACAGGTGCCTCTGCGG
CCAAAAGCCACGTGTATAAGATACACCTGCAAAGGCGGCACAACCCCAGTGCCACGTTGTGAGTTGGATA
GTTGTGGAAAGAGTCAAATGGCTCTCCTCAAGCGTATTCAACAAGGGGCTGAAGGATGCCCAGAAGGTAC
CCCATTGTATGGGATCTGATCTGGGGCCTCGGTGCACATGCTTTACATGTGTTTAGTCGAGGTTAAAAAA
ACGTCTAGGCCCCCCGAACCACGGGGACGTGGTTTTCCTTTGAAAAACACGATGATAATATGGCCACAAC
CATGTGCGATAACATGGTGAGCAAGGGCGAGGAGCTGTTCACCGGGGTGGTGCCCATCCTGGTCGAGCTG
GACGGCGACGTAAACGGCCACAAGTTCAGCGTGTCCGGCGAGGGCGAGGGCGATGCCACCTACGGCAAGC
TGACCCTGAAGTTCATCTGCACCACCGGCAAGCTGCCCGTGCCCTGGCCCACCCTCGTGACCACCCTGAC
CTACGGCGTGCAGTGCTTCAGCCGCTACCCCGACCACATGAAGCAGCACGACTTCTTCAAGTCCGCCATG
CCCGAAGGCTACGTCCAGGAGCGCACCATCTTCTTCAAGGACGACGGCAACTACAAGACCCGCGCCGAGG
TGAAGTTCGAGGGCGACACCCTGGTGAACCGCATCGAGCTGAAGGGCATCGACTTCAAGGAGGACGGCAA
CATCCTGGGGCACAAGCTGGAGTACAACTACAACAGCCACAACGTCTATATCATGGCCGACAAGCAGAAG
AACGGCATCAAGGTGAACTTCAAGATCCGCCACAACATCGAGGACGGCAGCGTGCAGCTCGCCGACCACT
ACCAGCAGAACACCCCCATCGGCGACGGCCCCGTGCTGCTGCCCGACAACCACTACCTGAGCACCCAGTC
CGCCCTGAGCAAAGACCCCAACGAGAAGCGCGATCACATGGTCCTGCTGGAGTTCGTGACCGCCGCCGGG
ATCACTCTCGGCATGGACGAGCTGTACAAGAAGGAGAAGAGTGCTTGTCCTAAAGATCCAGCCAAACCTC
CGGCCAAGGCACAAGTTGTGGGATGGCCACCGGTGAGATCATACCGGAAGAACGTGATGGTTTCCTGCCA
AAAATCAAGCGGTGGCCCGGAGGCGGCGGCGTTCGTGAAGGTATCAATGGACGGAGCACCGTACTTGAGG
AAAATCGATTTGAGGATGTATAAAGGAGCTGGTGCAGGCGCTGGAGCGGGTGCCGATATCCAATTGTTGT
TGTTAACTTGTTTATTGCAGCTTATAATGGTTACAAATAAAGCAATAGCATCACAAATTTCACAAATAAA
GCATTTTTTTCACTGCATTCTAGTTGTGGTTTGTCCAAACTCATCAATGTATCTTAGCGCTCGGTCGTTC
GGCTGCGGCGAGCGGTATCAGCTCACTCAAAGGCGGTAATACGGTTATCCACAGAATCAGGGGATAACGC
AGGAAAGAACATGTGAGCAAAAGGCCAGCAAAAGGCCAGGAACCGTAAAAAGGCCGCGTTGCTGGCGTTT
TTCCATAGGCTCCGCCCCCCTGACGAGCATCACAAAAATCGACGCTCAAGTCAGAGGTGGCGAAACCCGA
CAGGACTATAAAGATACCAGGCGTTTCCCCCTGGAAGCTCCCTCGTGCGCTCTCCTGTTCCGACCCTGCC
GCTTACCGGATACCTGTCCGCCTTTCTCCCTTCGGGAAGCGTGGCGCTTTCTCATAGCTCACGCTGTAGG
TATCTCAGTTCGGTGTAGGTCGTTCGCTCCAAGCTGGGCTGTGTGCACGAACCCCCCGTTCAGCCCGACC
GCTGCGCCTTATCCGGTAACTATCGTCTTGAGTCCAACCCGGTAAGACACGACTTATCGCCACTGGCAGC
AGCCACTGGTAACAGGATTAGCAGAGCGAGGTATGTAGGCGGTGCTACAGAGTTCTTGAAGTGGTGGCCT
AACTACGGCTACACTAGAAGAACAGTATTTGGTATCTGCGCTCTGCTGAAGCCAGTTACCTTCGGAAAAA
GAGTTGGTAGCTCTTGATCCGGCAAACAAACCACCGCTGGTAGCGGTGGTTTTTTTGTTTGCAAGCAGCA
GATTACGCGCAGAAAAAAAGGATCTCAAGAAGATCCTTTGATCTTTTCTACGGGGTCTGACGCTCAGTGG
AACGAAAACTCACGTTAAGGGATTTTGGTCATGAGATTATCAAAAAGGATCTTCACCTAGATCCTTTTAA
ATTAAAAATGAAGTTTTAAATCAATCTAAAGTATATATGAGTAAACTTGGTCTGACAGCCCCTGCGCAAC
GTGGCAGGAAGCGCGCGCTGGCAAATGCTAAACCACTGCAGTGGTTACCAGTGCTTGATCAGTGAGGCAC
CGATCTCAGCGATCTGCCTATTTCGTTCGTCCATAGTGGCCTGACTCCCCGTCGTGTAGATCACTACGAT
TCGTGAGGGCTTACCATCAGGCCCCAGCGCAGCAATGATGCCGCGAGAGCCGCGTTCACCGGCCCCCGAT
TTGTCAGCAATGAACCAGCCAGCAGGGAGGGCCGAGCGAAGAAGTGGTCCTGCTACTTTGTCCGCCTCCA
TCCAGTCTATGAGCTGCTGTCGTGATGCTAGAGTAAGAAGTTCGCCAGTGAGTAGTTTCCGAAGAGTTGT
GGCCATTGCTACTGGCATCGTGGTATCACGCTCGTCGTTCGGTATGGCTTCGTTCAACTCTGGTTCCCAG
CGGTCAAGCCGGGTCACATGATCACCCATATTATGAAGAAATGCAGTCAGCTCCTTAGGGCCTCCGATCG
TTGTCAGAAGTAAGTTGGCCGCGGTGTTGTCGCTCATGGTAATGGCAGCACTACACAATTCTCTTACCGT
CATGCCATCCGTAAGATGCTTTTCCGTGACCGGCGAGTACTCAACCAAGTCGTTTTGTGAGTAGTGTATA
CGGCGACCAAGCTGCTCTTGCCCGGCGTCTATACGGGACAACACCGCGCCACATAGCAGTACTTTGAAAG
TGCTCATCATCGGGAATCGTTCTTCGGGGCGGAAAGACTCAAGGATCTTGCCGCTATTGAGATCCAGTTC
GATATAGCCCACTCTTGCACCCAGTTGATCTTCAGCATCTTTTACTTTCACCAGCGTTTCGGGGTGTGCA
AAAACAGGCAAGCAAAATGCCGCAAAGAAGGGAATGAGTGCGACACGAAAATGTTGGATGCTCATACTCG
TCCTTTTTCAATATTATTGAAGCATTTATCAGGGTTACTAGTACGTCTCTCAAGGATAAGTAAGTAATAT
TAAGGTACGGGAGGTATTGGACAGGCCGCAATAAAATATCTTTATTTTCATTACATCTGTGTGTTGGTTT
TTTGTGTGAATCGATAGTACTAACATACGCTCTCCATCAAAACAAAACGAAACAAAACAAACTAGCAAAA
TAGGCTGTCCCCAGTGCAAGTGCAGGTGCCAGAACATTTCTCTGGCCTAACTAAGCTTTGCAAAGATGGA
TAAAGTTTTAAACAGAGAGGAATCTTTGCAGCTAATGGACCTTCTAGGTCTTGAAAGGAGTGCGTGAGGC
TCCGGTGCCCGTCAGTGGGCAGAGCGCACATCGCCCACAGTCCCCGAGAAGTTGGGGGGAGGGGTCGGCA
ATTGAACCGGTGCCTAGAGAAGGTGGCGCGGGGTAAACTGGGAAAGTGATGTCGTGTACTGGCTCCGCCT
TTTTCCCGAGGGTGGGGGAGAACCGTATATAAGTGCAGTAGTCGCCGTGAACGTTCTTTTTCGCAACGGG
TTTGCCGCCAGAACACAGGTAAGTGCCGTGTGTGGTTCCCGCGGGCCTGGCCTCTTTACGGGTTATGGCC
CTTGCGTGCCTTGAATTACTTCCACGCCCCTGGCTGCAGTACGTGATTCTTGATCCCGAGCTTCGGGTTG
GAAGTGGGTGGGAGAGTTCGAGGCCTTGCGCTTAAGGAGCCCCTTCGCCTCGTGCTTGAGTTGAGGCCTG
GCCTGGGCGCTGGGGCCGCCGCGTGCGAATCTGGTGGCACCTTCGCGCCTGTCTCGCTGCTTTCGATAAG
TCTCTAGCCATTTAAAATTTTTGATGACCTGCTGCGACGCTTTTTTTCTGGCAAGATAGTCTTGTAAATG
CGGGCCAAGATCTGCACACTGGTATTTCGGTTTTTGGGGCCGCGGGCGGCGACGGGGCCCGTGCGTCCCA
GCGCACATGTTCGGCGAGGCGGGGCCTGCGAGCGCGGCCACCGAGAATCGGACGGGGGTAGTCTCAAGCT
GGCCGGCCTGCTCTGGTGCCTGGCCTCGCGCCGCCGTGTATCGCCCCGCCCTGGGCGGCAAGGCTGGCCC
GGTCGGCACCAGTTGCGTGAGCGGAAAGATGGCCGCTTCCCGGCCCTGCTGCAGGGAGCTCAAAATGGAG
GACGCGGCGCTCGGGAGAGCGGGCGGGTGAGTCACCCACACAAAGGAAAAGGGCCTTTCCGTCCTCAGCC
GTCGCTTCATGTGACTCCACGGAGTACCGGGCGCCGTCCAGGCACCTCGATTAGTTCTCGAGCTTTTGGA
GTACGTCGTCTTTAGGTTGGGGGGAGGGGTTTTATGCGATGGAGTTTCCCCACACTGAGTGGGTGGAGAC
TGAAGTTAGGCCAGCTTGGCACTTGATGTAATTCTCCTTGGAATTTGCCCTTTTTGAGTTTGGATCTTGG
TTCATTCTCAAGCCTCAGACAGTGGTTCAAAGTTTTTTTCTTCCATTTCAGGTGTCGTGAATTGCGGAAG
GCCGTCAAGGCCACGTG
Features (pLannotate 1.2.2; 14 found; start..end, strand, type, name):
     24..1748    +  CDS            TIR1B_ORYSJ: Experimental evidence at transcript level: Swiss-Prot protein existence level 2. From Oryza sativa subsp. japonica (Rice).
   1803..2222    +  CDS            bsr: BSR_BACCE - Experimental evidence at protein level: Swiss-Prot protein existence level 1. Catalyzes the deamination of the cytosine moiety of the antibiotics blasticidin S, cytomycin and acetylblasticidin S. From Bacillus cereus.
   2396..2858    +  misc_feature   IRES: internal ribosome entry site (IRES) of the encephalomyocarditis virus (EMCV)
   2884..3600    +  CDS            EGFP: EGFP is a basic (constitutively fluorescent) green fluorescent protein published in 1996, derived from Aequorea victoria. It is reported to be a rapidly-maturing weak dimer with moderate acid sensitivity.
   3601..3804    +  CDS            mini-AID: minimal degron from the auxin-responsive IAA17 protein of Arabidopsis thaliana (Kubota et al., 2013) acts as an auxin-inducible degron (AID) in the presence of TIR1
   3855..3976    +  polyA_signal   SV40 poly(A) signal: SV40 polyadenylation signal
   4130..4718    -  rep_origin     ori: high-copy-number ColE1/pMB1/pBR322/pUC origin of replication
   4888..4921    +  misc_feature   HA-L (fragment): left homology arm from intron 1 of the mouse Rosa26 gene (Soriano, 1999)
   4945..5805    -  CDS            AmpR: β-lactamase confers resistance to ampicillin, carbenicillin, and related antibiotics
   5806..5847    -  promoter       AmpR promoter (fragment): bla
   5910..5958    +  polyA_signal   poly(A) signal: synthetic polyadenylation signal
   5972..6063    +  misc_feature   pause site: RNA polymerase II transcriptional pause signal from the human α2 globin gene
   6086..6153    +  CDS            small t antigen (fragment): SV40 (simian virus 40) small t antigen
   6159..7340    +  promoter       EF-1α promoter: strong constitutive promoter for human elongation factor EF-1α
