>Addgene plasmid #140607 | pAID1.2-EF1a-NGFP-mAID | addgene full sequence | sequence record 291421 | Addgene NGS Result
ATTGCGGAAGGCCGTCAAGGCCACGTGTCTTGTCCAGAGGCGCTGCCACCATGACATACTTTCCTGAAGA
GGTCGTCGAACACATTTTTAGCTTCCTGCCTGCACAGAGAGATAGAAACACAGTGAGCCTGGTCTGCAAA
GTGTGGTACGAGATCGAACGCCTGAGCCGGAGAGGAGTGTTCGTCGGCAACTGCTATGCTGTGAGAGCAG
GCAGGGTCGCCGCTAGGTTTCCAAATGTGCGCGCACTGACCGTCAAGGGGAAACCCCACTTCGCCGACTT
TAACCTGGTGCCCCCTGATTGGGGAGGATACGCCGGCCCTTGGATCGAGGCAGCCGCTCGCGGCTGTCAT
GGACTGGAGGAACTGCGCATGAAGCGAATGGTGGTCTCTGACGAAAGTCTGGAGCTGCTGGCTCGGAGCT
TCCCTAGGTTTCGCGCACTGGTGCTGATTTCTTGCGAAGGCTTCAGCACCGATGGACTGGCAGCCGTGGC
CTCCCACTGTAAGCTGCTGCGGGAGCTGGACCTCCAGGAGAATGAAGTGGAGGATAGAGGCCCCAGATGG
CTGTCTTGCTTCCCAGACTCATGTACCAGCCTGGTGTCCCTGAACTTTGCCTGCATCAAAGGCGAAGTGA
ATGCTGGGTCCCTGGAGCGGCTGGTCTCAAGAAGCCCCAACCTGAGGTCTCTGCGGCTGAACCGGAGCGT
GAGCGTGGACACTCTGGCTAAGATTCTGCTGAGAACCCCTAACCTGGAGGATCTGGGAACCGGCAATCTG
ACAGACGATTTCCAGACAGAATCCTACTTTAAACTGACTTCTGCCCTGGAGAAGTGTAAAATGCTGAGGA
GTCTGTCAGGATTCTGGGATGCTTCACCCGTGTGCCTGAGCTTTATCTACCCTCTGTGTGCACAGCTGAC
AGGCCTGAACCTGAGCTATGCACCAACCCTGGACGCCAGTGATCTGACAAAGATGATCTCACGCTGCGTG
AAACTCCAGCGACTGTGGGTGCTGGACTGTATTTCCGATAAGGGGCTCCAGGTGGTCGCCAGCTCCTGCA
AGGACCTCCAGGAGCTGAGAGTGTTCCCATCTGATTTTTACGTGGCCGGATATAGTGCTGTCACTGAGGA
AGGCCTGGTGGCAGTCTCACTGGGATGCCCAAAGCTGAACAGCCTGCTGTATTTCTGTCATCAGATGACT
AATGCTGCACTGGTGACCGTCGCCAAGAACTGCCCTAATTTCACCCGATTTCGGCTGTGTATTCTGGAAC
CAGGCAAACCCGACGTGGTCACATCCCAGCCACTGGATGAAGGGTTTGGAGCTATCGTGAGAGAGTGCAA
GGGACTCCAGAGGCTGAGCATTTCCGGCCTGCTGACAGACAAAGTGTTCATGTACATCGGCAAGTATGCT
AAGCAGCTGGAGATGCTGAGCATTGCATTTGCCGGAGACTCCGATAAGGGCATGATGCACGTGATGAACG
GGTGTAAGAATCTGCGAAAACTGGAAATCCGGGACAGCCCTTTCGGGGATGCCGCTCTGCTGGGAAACTT
TGCCAGATACGAGACAATGAGGAGCCTGTGGATGTCTAGTTGCAATGTGACTCTGAAGGGCTGTCAGGTC
CTGGCTAGTAAAATGCCTATGCTGAACGTGGAAGTCATTAATGAGCGGGACGGGTCTAACGAAATGGAGG
AAAATCATGGCGACCTGCCAAAGGTGGAGAAACTGTATGTGTATCGGACCACCGCAGGGGCAAGAGATGA
TGCTCCCAACTTTGTGAAGATTCTGGAGGGCCGCGGCAGCCTGCTGACCTGCGGCGACGTGGAGGAGAAC
CCCGGCCCCATGAAAACATTTAACATTTCTCAACAAGATCTAGAATTAGTAGAAGTAGCGACAGAGAAGA
TTACAATGCTTTATGAGGATAATAAACATCATGTGGGAGCGGCAATTCGTACGAAAACAGGAGAAATCAT
TTCGGCAGTACATATTGAAGCGTATATAGGACGAGTAACTGTTTGTGCAGAAGCCATTGCGATTGGTAGT
GCAGTTTCGAATGGACAAAAGGATTTTGACACGATTGTAGCTGTTAGACACCCTTATTCTGACGAAGTAG
ATAGAAGTATTCGAGTGGTAAGTCCTTGTGGTATGTGTAGGGAGTTGATTTCAGACTATGCACCAGATTG
TTTTGTGTTAATAGAAATGAATGGCAAGTTAGTCAAAACTACGATTGAAGAACTCATTCCACTCAAATAT
ACCCGAAATTAAGGATCTTTTTCCCTCTGCCAAAAATTATGGGGACATCATGAAGCCCCTTGAGGGATCC
GCCCCTCTCCCTCCCCCCCCCCTAACGTTACTGGCCGAAGCCGCTTGGAATAAGGCCGGTGTGCGTTTGT
CTATATGTTATTTTCCACCATATTGCCGTCTTTTGGCAATGTGAGGGCCCGGAAACCTGGCCCTGTCTTC
TTGACGAGCATTCCTAGGGGTCTTTCCCCTCTCGCCAAAGGAATGCAAGGTCTGTTGAATGTCGTGAAGG
AAGCAGTTCCTCTGGAAGCTTCTTGAAGACAAACAACGTCTGTAGCGACCCTTTGCAGGCAGCGGAACCC
CCCACCTGGCGACAGGTGCCTCTGCGGCCAAAAGCCACGTGTATAAGATACACCTGCAAAGGCGGCACAA
CCCCAGTGCCACGTTGTGAGTTGGATAGTTGTGGAAAGAGTCAAATGGCTCTCCTCAAGCGTATTCAACA
AGGGGCTGAAGGATGCCCAGAAGGTACCCCATTGTATGGGATCTGATCTGGGGCCTCGGTACACATGCTT
TACATGTGTTTAGTCGAGGTTAAAAAAACGTCTAGGCCCCCCGAACCACGGGGACGTGGTTTTCCTTTGA
AAAACACGATGATAATATGGCCACAACCATGTGCGATAACATGGTGAGCAAGGGCGAGGAGCTGTTCACC
GGGGTGGTGCCCATCCTGGTCGAGCTGGACGGCGACGTAAACGGCCACAAGTTCAGCGTGTCCGGCGAGG
GCGAGGGCGATGCCACCTACGGCAAGCTGACCCTGAAGTTCATCTGCACCACCGGCAAGCTGCCCGTGCC
CTGGCCCACCCTCGTGACCACCCTGACCTACGGCGTGCAGTGCTTCAGCCGCTACCCCGACCACATGAAG
CAGCACGACTTCTTCAAGTCCGCCATGCCCGAAGGCTACGTCCAGGAGCGCACCATCTTCTTCAAGGACG
ACGGCAACTACAAGACCCGCGCCGAGGTGAAGTTCGAGGGCGACACCCTGGTGAACCGCATCGAGCTGAA
GGGCATCGACTTCAAGGAGGACGGCAACATCCTGGGGCACAAGCTGGAGTACAACTACAACAGCCACAAC
GTCTATATCATGGCCGACAAGCAGAAGAACGGCATCAAGGTGAACTTCAAGATCCGCCACAACATCGAGG
ACGGCAGCGTGCAGCTCGCCGACCACTACCAGCAGAACACCCCCATCGGCGACGGCCCCGTGCTGCTGCC
CGACAACCACTACCTGAGCACCCAGTCCGCCCTGAGCAAAGACCCCAACGAGAAGCGCGATCACATGGTC
CTGCTGGAGTTCGTGACCGCCGCCGGGATCACTCTCGGCATGGACGAGCTGTACAAGAAGGAGAAGAGTG
CTTGTCCTAAAGATCCAGCCAAACCTCCGGCCAAGGCACAAGTTGTGGGATGGCCACCGGTGAGATCATA
CCGGAAGAACGTGATGGTTTCCTGCCAAAAATCAAGCGGTGGCCCGGAGGCGGCGGCGTTCGTGAAGGTA
TCAATGGACGGAGCACCGTACTTGAGGAAAATCGATTTGAGGATGTATAAAGGAGCTGGTGCAGGCGCTG
GAGCGGGTGCCGATATCCAATTGTTGTTGTTAACTTGTTTATTGCAGCTTATAATGGTTACAAATAAAGC
AATAGCATCACAAATTTCACAAATAAAGCATTTTTTTCACTGCATTCTAGTTGTGGTTTGTCCAAACTCA
TCAATGTATCTTAGCGCTCGGTCGTTCGGCTGCGGCGAGCGGTATCAGCTCACTCAAAGGCGGTAATACG
GTTATCCACAGAATCAGGGGATAACGCAGGAAAGAACATGTGAGCAAAAGGCCAGCAAAAGGCCAGGAAC
CGTAAAAAGGCCGCGTTGCTGGCGTTTTTCCATAGGCTCCGCCCCCCTGACGAGCATCACAAAAATCGAC
GCTCAAGTCAGAGGTGGCGAAACCCGACAGGACTATAAAGATACCAGGCGTTTCCCCCTGGAAGCTCCCT
CGTGCGCTCTCCTGTTCCGACCCTGCCGCTTACCGGATACCTGTCCGCCTTTCTCCCTTCGGGAAGCGTG
GCGCTTTCTCATAGCTCACGCTGTAGGTATCTCAGTTCGGTGTAGGTCGTTCGCTCCAAGCTGGGCTGTG
TGCACGAACCCCCCGTTCAGCCCGACCGCTGCGCCTTATCCGGTAACTATCGTCTTGAGTCCAACCCGGT
AAGACACGACTTATCGCCACTGGCAGCAGCCACTGGTAACAGGATTAGCAGAGCGAGGTATGTAGGCGGT
GCTACAGAGTTCTTGAAGTGGTGGCCTAACTACGGCTACACTAGAAGAACAGTATTTGGTATCTGCGCTC
TGCTGAAGCCAGTTACCTTCGGAAAAAGAGTTGGTAGCTCTTGATCCGGCAAACAAACCACCGCTGGTAG
CGGTGGTTTTTTTGTTTGCAAGCAGCAGATTACGCGCAGAAAAAAAGGATCTCAAGAAGATCCTTTGATC
TTTTCTACGGGGTCTGACGCTCAGTGGAACGAAAACTCACGTTAAGGGATTTTGGTCATGAGATTATCAA
AAAGGATCTTCACCTAGATCCTTTTAAATTAAAAATGAAGTTTTAAATCAATCTAAAGTATATATGAGTA
AACTTGGTCTGACAGCCCCTGCGCAACGTGGCAGGAAGCGCGCGCTGGCAAATGCTAAACCACTGCAGTG
GTTACCAGTGCTTGATCAGTGAGGCACCGATCTCAGCGATCTGCCTATTTCGTTCGTCCATAGTGGCCTG
ACTCCCCGTCGTGTAGATCACTACGATTCGTGAGGGCTTACCATCAGGCCCCAGCGCAGCAATGATGCCG
CGAGAGCCGCGTTCACCGGCCCCCGATTTGTCAGCAATGAACCAGCCAGCAGGGAGGGCCGAGCGAAGAA
GTGGTCCTGCTACTTTGTCCGCCTCCATCCAGTCTATGAGCTGCTGTCGTGATGCTAGAGTAAGAAGTTC
GCCAGTGAGTAGTTTCCGAAGAGTTGTGGCCATTGCTACTGGCATCGTGGTATCACGCTCGTCGTTCGGT
ATGGCTTCGTTCAACTCTGGTTCCCAGCGGTCAAGCCGGGTCACATGATCACCCATATTATGAAGAAATG
CAGTCAGCTCCTTAGGGCCTCCGATCGTTGTCAGAAGTAAGTTGGCCGCGGTGTTGTCGCTCATGGTAAT
GGCAGCACTACACAATTCTCTTACCGTCATGCCATCCGTAAGATGCTTTTCCGTGACCGGCGAGTACTCA
ACCAAGTCGTTTTGTGAGTAGTGTATACGGCGACCAAGCTGCTCTTGCCCGGCGTCTATACGGGACAACA
CCGCGCCACATAGCAGTACTTTGAAAGTGCTCATCATCGGGAATCGTTCTTCGGGGCGGAAAGACTCAAG
GATCTTGCCGCTATTGAGATCCAGTTCGATATAGCCCACTCTTGCACCCAGTTGATCTTCAGCATCTTTT
ACTTTCACCAGCGTTTCGGGGTGTGCAAAAACAGGCAAGCAAAATGCCGCAAAGAAGGGAATGAGTGCGA
CACGAAAATGTTGGATGCTCATACTCGTCCTTTTTCAATATTATTGAAGCATTTATCAGGGTTACTAGTA
CGTCTCTCAAGGATAAGTAAGTAATATTAAGGTACGGGAGGTATTGGACAGGCCGCAATAAAATATCTTT
ATTTTCATTACATCTGTGTGTTGGTTTTTTGTGTGAATCGATAGTACTAACATACGCTCTCCATCAAAAC
AAAACGAAACAAAACAAACTAGCAAAATAGGCTGTCCCCAGTGCAAGTGCAGGTGCCAGAACATTTCTCT
GGCCTAACCAGGCTCCCCAGCAGGCAGAAGTATGCAAAGCATGCATCTCAATTAGTCAGCAACCATAGTC
CCGCCCCTAACTCCGCCCATCCCGCCCCTAACTCCGCCCAGTTCCGCCCATTCTCCGCCCCATGGCTGAC
TAATTTTTTTTATTTATGCAGAGGCCGAGGCCGCCTCGGCCTCTGAGCTATTCCAGAAGTAGTGAGGAGG
CTTTTTTGGAGGCCTAGGCTTTTGCAAAAAGCTTTGCAAAGATGGATAAAGTTTTAAACAGAGAGGAATC
TTTGCAGCTAATGGACCTTCTAGGTCTTGAAAGGAGTGGGAATTGGCTCCGGTGCCCGTCAGTGGGCAGA
GCGCACATCGCCCACAGTCCCCGAGAAGTTGGGGGGAGGGGTCGGCAATTGAACCGGTGCCTAGAGAAGG
TGGCGCGGGGTAAACTGGGAAAGTGATGTCGTGTACTGGCTCCGCCTTTTTCCCGAGGGTGGGGGAGAAC
CGTATATAAGTGCAGTAGTCGCCGTGAACGTTCTTTTTCGCAACGGGTTTGCCGCCAGAACACAGGTAAG
TGCCGTGTGTGGTTCCCGCGGGCCTGGCCTCTTTACGGGTTATGGCCCTTGCGTGCCTTGAATTACTTCC
ACCTGGCTGCAGTACGTGATTCTTGATCCCGAGCTTCGGGTTGGAAGTGGGTGGGAGAGTTCGAGGCCTT
GCGCTTAAGGAGCCCCTTCGCCTCGTGCTTGAGTTGAGGCCTGGCCTGGGCGCTGGGGCCGCCGCGTGCG
AATCTGGTGGCACCTTCGCGCCTGTCTCGCTGCTTTCGATAAGTCTCTAGCCATTTAAAATTTTTGATGA
CCTGCTGCGACGCTTTTTTTCTGGCAAGATAGTCTTGTAAATGCGGGCCAAGATCTGCACACTGGTATTT
CGGTTTTTGGGGCCGCGGGCGGCGACGGGGCCCGTGCGTCCCAGCGCACATGTTCGGCGAGGCGGGGCCT
GCGAGCGCGGCCACCGAGAATCGGACGGGGGTAGTCTCAAGCTGGCCGGCCTGCTCTGGTGCCTGGCCTC
GCGCCGCCGTGTATCGCCCCGCCCTGGGCGGCAAGGCTGGCCCGGTCGGCACCAGTTGCGTGAGCGGAAA
GATGGCCGCTTCCCGGCCCTGCTGCAGGGAGCTCAAAATGGAGGACGCGGCGCTCGGGAGAGCGGGCGGG
TGAGTCACCCACACAAAGGAAAAGGGCCTTTCCGTCCTCAGCCGTCGCTTCATGTGACTCCACGGAGTAC
CGGGCGCCGTCCAGGCACCTCGATTAGTTCTCGAGCTTTTGGAGTACGTCGTCTTTAGGTTGGGGGGAGG
GGTTTTATGCGATGGAGTTTCCCCACACTGAGTGGGTGGAGACTGAAGTTAGGCCAGCTTGGCACTTGAT
GTAATTCTCCTTGGAATTTGCCCTTTTTGAGTTTGGATCTTGGTTCATTCTCAAGCCTCAGACAGTGGTT
CAAAGTTTTTTTCTTCCATTTCAGGTGTCGTGA
Features (pLannotate 1.2.2; 15 found; start..end, strand, type, name):
     51..1775    +  CDS            TIR1B_ORYSJ: Experimental evidence at transcript level: Swiss-Prot protein existence level 2. From Oryza sativa subsp. japonica (Rice).
   1830..2249    +  CDS            bsr: BSR_BACCE - Experimental evidence at protein level: Swiss-Prot protein existence level 1. Catalyzes the deamination of the cytosine moiety of the antibiotics blasticidin S, cytomycin and acetylblasticidin S. From Bacillus cereus.
   2312..2898    +  misc_feature   IRES2: internal ribosome entry site (IRES) of the encephalomyocarditis virus (EMCV)
   2911..3627    +  CDS            EGFP: EGFP is a basic (constitutively fluorescent) green fluorescent protein published in 1996, derived from Aequorea victoria. It is reported to be a rapidly-maturing weak dimer with moderate acid sensitivity.
   3628..3831    +  CDS            mini-AID: minimal degron from the auxin-responsive IAA17 protein of Arabidopsis thaliana (Kubota et al., 2013) acts as an auxin-inducible degron (AID) in the presence of TIR1
   3882..4003    +  polyA_signal   SV40 poly(A) signal: SV40 polyadenylation signal
   4157..4745    -  rep_origin     ori: high-copy-number ColE1/pMB1/pBR322/pUC origin of replication
   4915..4948    +  misc_feature   HA-L (fragment): left homology arm from intron 1 of the mouse Rosa26 gene (Soriano, 1999)
   4972..5832    -  CDS            AmpR: β-lactamase confers resistance to ampicillin, carbenicillin, and related antibiotics
   5833..5874    -  promoter       AmpR promoter (fragment): bla
   5937..5985    +  polyA_signal   poly(A) signal: synthetic polyadenylation signal
   5999..6090    +  misc_feature   pause site: RNA polymerase II transcriptional pause signal from the human α2 globin gene
   6110..6320    +  promoter       SV40 promoter: SV40 early promoter
   6342..6408    +  CDS            small t antigen (fragment): SV40 (simian virus 40) small t antigen
   6415..7593    +  promoter       EF-1α promoter: strong constitutive promoter for human elongation factor EF-1α
