[The description below was written by a language model from this plasmid's Addgene catalogue record and pLannotate feature annotations shown in this document.]
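Description:
pAID1.2-EF1a-NGFP-mAID is a mammalian expression plasmid, catalogued as built on a pBlueScript backbone, that supplies both halves of an auxin-inducible degron (AID) system from a single transcription unit. It is maintained in E. coli through a high-copy ColE1/pUC-type origin and an ampicillin resistance gene (β-lactamase), and transfected mammalian cells can be selected with blasticidin.

The human EF-1α promoter sits at the end of the linearised map and reads across the circular junction into the rice (Oryza sativa) TIR1 coding sequence, the F-box protein that recognises the degron in the presence of auxin. The blasticidin S deaminase gene (bsr) follows about 50 bp downstream. The feature tables annotate nothing in this short gap, so the record does not state how the two reading frames are coupled. An EMCV IRES then allows translation of a second product from the same transcript: EGFP fused directly at its C-terminus to the mini-AID degron derived from Arabidopsis IAA17, with an SV40 polyadenylation signal ending the unit. Upstream of the EF-1α promoter, a synthetic poly(A) signal and an α2-globin transcriptional pause site probably limit read-through from the backbone.

The catalogued size is 7,346 bp. The depositor sequence is 7,367 nt and the repository's sequencing result is 7,593 nt; the latter additionally shows an SV40 early promoter segment before the EF-1α promoter. The short Rosa26 homology-arm and small t antigen annotations are only fragments, and may be incidental matches.

The stated purpose is co-expression of OsTIR1 and GFP-mAID. The "NGFP" name suggests a scaffold for N-terminally tagging a protein of interest with GFP-mAID, though the record does not confirm this.
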