Addgene plasmid #140607: pAID1.2-EF1a-NGFP-mAID
Purpose: Expression of OsTIR1 and GFP-mAID protein in mammalian cells under the control of EF1a promoter
Depositing lab: Tatsuo Fukagawa. Depositing organization: The University of Osaka. Publication: A super-sensitive auxin-inducible degron system with an engineered auxin-TIR1 pair. Nishimura K, Yamada R, Hagihara S, Iwasaki R, Uchida N, Kamura T, Takahashi K, Torii KU, Fukagawa T. Nucleic Acids Res. 2020 Oct 9;48(18):e108. doi: 10.1093/nar/gkaa748. PubMed 32941625.
Backbone
  Vector backbone: pBlueScript
  Backbone size w/o insert (bp): 3000
  Total vector size (bp): 7346
  Vector type: Mammalian Expression
  Selectable markers: Blasticidin
Growth in bacteria
  Bacterial resistance: Ampicillin, 100 μg/mL
  Growth temperature: 37°C
  Growth strain: DH5alpha
  Copy number: High Copy
Gene/Insert
  Gene/Insert name: OsTIR1
  Species: oriza sativa
  Insert size (bp): 1725
Terms and licenses: Academic/Nonprofit Terms; Industry Terms: Not Available to Industry
Depositor comments: Please visit https://www.biorxiv.org/content/10.1101/2020.01.20.912113v1 for bioRxiv preprint.
How to cite: pAID1.2-EF1a-NGFP-mAID was a gift from Tatsuo Fukagawa (Addgene plasmid # 140607 ; http://n2t.net/addgene:140607 ; RRID:Addgene_140607)
